>Addgene plasmid #37702 | pUASp YFP Rab5 CA | addgene partial sequence | sequence record 59065 | EGFP-C 5'-CATGGTCCTGCTGGAGTTCGTG-3'
AGTCCGGACTCAGATCTCGAGCTCAAGCTTCGAATTCTGCAGTCGACGGTACCGCGGGCCCGGGATCATC
AACAAGTTTGTACAAAAAAGCAGGCTTAATGGCAACCACTCCACGCAGCGGCGGTGCCAGCGGCACTGGA
ACGGCGCAGCGGCCCAATGGCACCTCGCAGAACAAAAGCTGCCAATTCAAGTTGGTGCTCCTCGGCGAGT
CCGCTGTGGGCAAGTCCTCACTGGTGCTGCGCTTCGTCAAGGGACAGTTCCACGAGTACCAGGAGAGCAC
GATAGGTGCGGCCTTTCTGACACAGACTATTTGCATAGAGGACACTGTCGTTAAGTTCGAGATCTGGGAC
ACGGCTGGCCTAGAGCGGTACCACAGCTTAGCTCCCATGTATTATCGAGGAGCGCAGGCCGCTATTGTCG
TCTATGATATACAGAATCAGGACAGTTTTCAGCGTGCGAAGACCTGGGTCAAGGAACTGCATAAACAAGC
CTCACCAAACATTGTCATTGCGCTGGCCGGCAACAAGGCAGATTTGTCAAACATTCGCGTCGTAGAGTTC
GATGAAGCGAAGCAATATGCCGAGGAGAACGGGCTGCTGTTCATGGAAACCTCCGCCAAGACGGGCATGA
ATGTGAACGACATCTTCTTGGCCATTGCCAAGAAACTACCTAAGAACGATGGCGCCAACAATCAGGGAAC
CAGCATAAGGCCGACTGGAACCGAAACA
