[The description below was written by a language model from this plasmid's Addgene catalogue record.]
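Description:
pUASp YFP Rab5 CA is a Drosophila expression plasmid built on the pUASp backbone (about 9.9 kb without insert), a vector designed for GAL4-responsive transgene expression in flies. It is propagated in E. coli under ampicillin selection; the copy number is not recorded, and no feature table accompanies the record, so the bacterial origin and any fly transformation elements or markers carried by the backbone are not itemised here.

The payload is the Drosophila melanogaster Rab5 coding sequence (CG3664) carrying a Q88L substitution, which the record annotates as constitutively active. In small GTPases of the Rab family, a mutation of this type at the catalytic glutamine generally impairs GTP hydrolysis and so holds the protein in its GTP-bound, active state. The insert was introduced by Gateway recombination, placing it in frame downstream of a YFP tag supplied by the backbone, so the product is an N-terminally YFP-tagged Rab5. The promoter field lists GAL4, meaning that transcription depends on upstream activating sequences bound by the yeast GAL4 activator. In the binary GAL4/UAS system the transgene is silent until crossed to or co-expressed with a GAL4 driver, which allows tissue- and stage-specific control of expression.

The construct is suited to visualising Rab5, a regulator of early endosome traffic, in living or fixed fly tissues, and to testing the consequences of locking Rab5 in its active form on membrane trafficking. The associated publication points to a broader collection of tagged Drosophila Rab constructs, of which this appears to be one member.
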