Addgene plasmid #37702: pUASp YFP Rab5 CA
Depositing lab: Matthew Scott. Depositing organization: Stanford University. Publication: Thirty-one flavors of Drosophila rab proteins. Zhang J, Schulze KL, Hiesinger PR, Suyama K, Wang S, Fish M, Acar M, Hoskins RA, Bellen HJ, Scott MP. Genetics. 2007 Jun;176(2):1307-22. Epub 2007 Apr 3. 10.1534/genetics.106.066761 PubMed 17409086.
Backbone
  Vector backbone: pUASp
  Backbone size w/o insert (bp): 9939
  Vector type: Insect Expression ; Drosophila
Growth in bacteria
  Bacterial resistance: Ampicillin, 100 μg/mL
  Growth temperature: 37°C
  Growth strain: Top10
  Copy number: Unknown
Gene/Insert
  Gene/Insert name: Rab5
  Species: D. melanogaster (fly)
  Mutation: Q88L (constitutive active)
  Entrez Gene: Rab5 (a.k.a. Dmel_CG3664, AAF51265, BAA88244, CG3664, DRab5, Dm Rab5, DmRab5, Dmel\CG3664, Drab5, RAB5, RAB5a, Rab, Rab 5, Rab-5, dRab5, drab5, l(2)k08232, rab5)
  Promoter: GAL4
  Tag / fusion protein: YFP (N terminal on backbone)
  Cloning method: Gateway Cloning
  Sequencing primers: 5′ EGFP-C; 3′ pUASp-3 5'-AGGTTTAACCAGGGGATGCT
Terms and licenses: Academic/Nonprofit Terms; Industry Terms: Not Available to Industry
How to cite: pUASp YFP Rab5 CA was a gift from Matthew Scott (Addgene plasmid # 37702 ; http://n2t.net/addgene:37702 ; RRID:Addgene_37702)
